>Addgene plasmid #180241 | pET21a Di-iPGM | addgene full sequence | sequence record 354528 | Addgene NGS Result
TGGCGAATGGG
[124 nt withheld, positions 12-135]
C
[91 nt withheld, positions 137-227]
A
[49 nt withheld, positions 229-277]
CCTTTGACGTTGGAGTCCACGTTCTTT
[37 nt withheld, positions 305-341]
ACCCTATCTCGGTCTATTCTTTTGATTTATAAGGGATTTTGCCGATTTCGGCCTATTGGTTAAAAAATGA
GCTGATTTAACAAAAATTTAACGCGAATTTTAACAAAATATTAACGCTTACAATTTAGGTGGCACTTTTC
GGGGAAATGTGCGCGGAACCCCTATTTGTTTATTTTTCTAAATACATTCAAATATGTATCCGCTCATGAG
ACAATAACCCTGATAAATGCTTCAATAATATTGAAAAAGGAAGAGTATGAGTATTCAACATTTCCGTGTC
GCCCTTATTCCCTTTTTTGCGGCATTTTGCCTTCCTGTTTTTGCTCACCCAGAAACGCTGGTGAAAGTAA
AAGATGCTGAAGATCAGTTGGGTGCACGAGTGGGTTACATCGAACTGGATCTCAACAGCGGTAAGATCCT
TGAGAGTTTTCGCCCCGAAGAACGTTTTCCAATGATGAGCACTTTTAAAGTTCTGCTATGTGGCGCGGTA
TTATCCCGTATTGACGCCGGGCAAGAGCAACTCGGTCGCCGCATACACTATTCTCAGAATGACTTGGTTG
AGTACTCACCAGTCACAGAAAAGCATCTTACGGATGGCATGACAGTAAGAGAATTATGCAGTGCTGCCAT
AACCATGAGTGATAACACTGCGGCCAACTTACTTCTGACAACGATCGGAGGACCGAAGGAGCTAACCGCT
TTTTTGCACAACATGGGGGATCATGTAACTCGCCTTGATCGTTGGGAACCGGAGCTGAATGAAGCCATAC
CAAACGACGAGCGTGACACCACGATGCCTGCAGCAATGGCAACAACGTTGCGCAAACTATTAACTGGCGA
ACTACTTACTCTAGCTTCCCGGCAACAATTAATAGACTGGATGGAGGCGGATAAAGTTGCAGGACCACTT
CTGCGCTCGGCCCTTCCGGCTGGCTGGTTTATTGCTGATAAATCTGGAGCCGGTGAGCGTGGGTCTCGCG
GTATCATTGCAGCACTGGGGCCAGATGGTAAGCCCTCCCGTATCGTAGTTATCTACACGACGGGGAGTCA
GGCAACTATGGATGAACGAAATAGACAGATCGCTGAGATAGGTGCCTCACTGATTAAGCATTGGTAACTG
TCAGACCAAGTTTACTCATATATACTTTAGATTGATTTAAAACTTCATTTTTAATTTAAAAGGATCTAGG
TGAAGATCCTTTTTGATAATCTCATGACCAAAATCCCTTAACGTGAGTTTTCGTTCCACTGAGCGTCAGA
CCCCGTAGAAAAGATCAAAGGATCTTCTTGAGATCCTTTTTTTCTGCGCGTAATCTGCTGCTTGCAAACA
AAAAAACCACCGCTACCAGCGGTGGTTTGTTTGCCGGATCAAGAGCTACCAACTCTTTTTCCGAAGGTAA
CTGGCTTCAGCAGAGCGCAGATACCAAATACTGTCCTTCTAGTGTAGCCGTAGTTAGGCCACCACTTCAA
GAACTCTGTAGCACCGCCTACATACCTCGCTCTGCTAATCCTGTTACCAGTGGCTGCTGCCAGTGGCGAT
AAGTCGTGTCTTACCGGGTTGGACTCAAGACGATAGTTACCGGATAAGGCGCAGCGGTCGGGCTGAACGG
GGGGTTCGTGCACACAGCCCAGCTTGGAGCGAACGACCTACACCGAACTGAGATACCTACAGCGTGAGCT
ATGAGAAAGCGCCACGCTTCCCGAAGGGAGAAAGGCGGACAGGTATCCGGTAAGCGGCAGGGTCGGAACA
GGAGAGCGCACGAGGGAGCTTCCAGGGGGAAACGCCTGGTATCTTTATAGTCCTGTCGGGTTTCGCCACC
TCTGACTTGAGCGTCGATTTTTGTGATGCTCGTCAGGGGGGCGGAGCCTATGGAAAAACGCCAGCAACGC
GGCCTTTTTACGGTTCCTGGCCTTTTGCTGGCCTTTTGCTCACATGTTCTTTCCTGCGTTATCCCCTGAT
TCTGTGGATAACCGTATTACCGCCTTTGAGTGAGCTGATACCGCTCGCCGCAGCCGAACGACCGAGCGCA
GCGAGTCAGTGAGCGAGGAAGCGGAAGAGCGCCTGATGCGGTATTTTCTCCTTACGCATCTGTGCGGTAT
TTCACACCGCAATGGTGCACTCTCAGTACAATCTGCTCTGATGCCGCATAGTTAAGCCAGTATACACTCC
GCTATCGCTACGTGACTGGGTCATGGCTGCGCCCCGACACCCGCCAACACCCGCTGACGCGCCCTGACGG
GCTTGTCTGCTCCCGGCATCCGCTTACAGACAAGCTGTGACCGTCTCCGGGAGCTGCATGTGTCAGAGGT
TTTCACCGTCATCACCGAAACGCGCGAGGCAGCTGCGGTAAAGCTCATCAGCGTGGTCGTGAAGCGATTC
ACAGATGTCTGCCTGTTCATCCGCGTCCAGCTCGTTGAGTTTCTCCAGAAGCGTTAATGTCTGGCTTCTG
ATAAAGCGGGCCATGTTAAGGGCGGTTTTTTCCTGTTTGGTCACTGATGCCTCCGTGTAAGGGGGATTTC
TGTTCATGGGGGTAATGATACCGATGAAACGAGAGAGGATGCTCACGATACGGGTTACTGATGATGAACA
TGCCCGGTTACTGGAACGTTGTGAGGGTAAACAACTGGCGGTATGGATGCGGCGGGACCAGAGAAAAATC
ACTCAGGGTCAATGCCAGCGCTTCGTTAATACAGATGTAGGTGTTCCACAGGGTAGCCAGCAGCATCCTG
CGATGCAGATCCGGAACATAATGGTGCAGGGCGCTGACTTCCGCGTTTCCAGACTTTACGAAACACGGAA
ACCGAAGACCATTCATGTTGTTGCTCAGGTCGCAGACGTTTTGCAGCAGCAGTCGCTTCACGTTCGCTCG
CGTATCGGTGATTCATTCTGCTAACCAGTAAGGCAACCCCGCCAGCCTAGCCGGGTCCTCAACGACAGGA
GCACGATCATGCGCACCCGTGGGGCCGCCATGCCGGCGATAATGGCCTGCTTCTCGCCGAAACGTTTGGT
GGCGGGACCAGTGACGAAGGCTTGAGCGAGGGCGTGCAAGATTCCGAATACCGCAAGCGACAGGCCGATC
ATCGTCGCGCTCCAGCGAAAGCGGTCCTCGCCGAAAATGACCCAGAGCGCTGCCGGCACCTGTCCTACGA
GTTGCATGATAAAGAAGACAGTCATAAGTGCGGCGACGATAGTCATGCCCCGCGCCCACCGGAAGGAGCT
GACTGGGTTGAAGGCTCTCAAGGGCATCGGTCGAGATCCCGGTGCCTAATGAGTGAGCTAACTTACATTA
ATTGCGTTGCGCTCACTGCCCGCTTTCCAGTCGGGAAACCTGTCGTGCCAGCTGCATTAATGAATCGGCC
AACGCGCGGGGAGAGGCGGTTTGCGTATTGGGCGCCAGGGTGGTTTTTCTTTTCACCAGTGAGACGGGCA
ACAGCTGATTGCCCTTCACCGCCTGGCCCTGAGAGAGTTGCAGCAAGCGGTCCACGCTGGTTTGCCCCAG
CAGGCGAAAATCCTGTTTGATGGTGGTTAACGGCGGGATATAACATGAGCTGTCTTCGGTATCGTCGTAT
CCCACTACCGAGATATCCGCACCAACGCGCAGCCCGGACTCGGTAATGGCGCGCATTGCGCCCAGCGCCA
TCTGATCGTTGGCAACCAGCATCGCAGTGGGAACGATGCCCTCATTCAGCATTTGCATGGTTTGTTGAAA
ACCGGACATGGCACTCCAGTCGCCTTCCCGTTCCGCTATCGGCTGAATTTGATTGCGAGTGAGATATTTA
TGCCAGCCAGCCAGACGCAGACGCGCCGAGACAGAACTTAATGGGCCCGCTAACAGCGCGATTTGCTGGT
GACCCAATGCGACCAGATGCTCCACGCCCAGTCGCGTACCGTCTTCATGGGAGAAAATAATACTGTTGAT
GGGTGTCTGGTCAGAGACATCAAGAAATAACGCCGGAACATTAGTGCAGGCAGCTTCCACAGCAATGGCA
TCCTGGTCATCCAGCGGATAGTTAATGATCAGCCCACTGACGCGTTGCGCGAGAAGATTGTGCACCGCCG
CTTTACAGGCTTCGACGCCGCTTCGTTCTACCATCGACACCACCACGCTGGCACCCAGTTGATCGGCGCG
AGATTTAATCGCCGCGACAATTTGCGACGGCGCGTGCAGGGCCAGACTGGAGGTGGCAACGCCAATCAGC
AACGACTGTTTGCCCGCCAGTTGTTGTGCCACGCGGTTGGGAATGTAATTCAGCTCCGCCATCGCCGCTT
CCACTTTTTCCCGCGTTTTCGCAGAAACGTGGCTGGCCTGGTTCACCACGCGGGAAACGGTCTGATAAGA
GACACCGGCATACTCTGCGACATCGTATAACGTTACTGGTTTCACATTCACCACCCTGAATTGACTCTCT
TCCGGGCGCTATCATGCCATACCGCGAAAGGTTTTGCGCCATTCGATGGTGTCCGGGATCTCGACGCTCT
CCCTTATGCGACTCCTGCATTAGGAAGCAGCCCAGTAGTAGGTTGAGGCCGTTGAGCACCGCCGCCGCAA
GGAATGGTGCATGCAAGGAGATGGCGCCCAACAGTCCCCCGGCCACGGGGCCTGCCACCATACCCACGCC
GAAACAAGCGCTCATGAGCCCGAAGTGGCGAGCCCGATCTTCCCCATCGGTGATGTCGGCGATATAGGCG
CCAGCAACCGCACCTGTGGCGCCGGTGATGCCGGCCACGATGCGTCCGGCGTAGAGGATCGAGATCTCGA
TCCCGCGAAATTAATACGACTCACTATAGGGGAATTGTGAGCGGATAACAATTCCCCTCTAGAAATAATT
TTGTTTAACTTTAAGAAGGAGATATACATATGGCTAGCATGACTGGTGGACAGCAAATGGGTCGCGGATC
CATGGCCGAAGCAAAGAATCGAGTATGTCTGGTAGTGATCGATGGTTGGGGAATTAGTAATGAAAGCAAA
GGTAATGCAATATTGAATGCTAAAACACCGATTATGGATGAGCTTTGTGCTTTGAATTCACATCCAATTG
AAGCACATGGTTTACATGTTGGTTTACCGGAAGGACTTATGGGTAATTCGGAAGTGGGTCATTTAAATAT
TGGCGCTGGACGTGTTGTTTATCAGGATATTGTGCGTATAAATTTAGCGGTGAAAAATAAAACTCTGGTA
GAAAATAAGCATTTGAAGGAAGCTGCTGAACGTGCAATTAAAGGGAATGGTCGCATTCACTTATGTGGCT
TGGTTAGCGATGGTGGTGTTCATTCTCACATCGACCATTTATTTGCACTGGTAACAGCTTTAAAACAGCT
AAAAGTACCACAACTTTTCATTCACTTCTTCGGAGATGGCCGTGATACAAGTCCAACTAGTGGAGTTGGT
TTCCTTGAACAGCTTATTGATTTCGTCAATAAGGAGCAATATGGTGTAATAGCGACAATAGTAGGACGCT
ACTACGCGATGGACAGGGATAAGCGATGGGAACGAATTCGGGTATGCTATGATGCACTGATTGCTGGCGT
TGGTGAGAAGGCTACAATTGATAAAGCAGTTGATGTTATCAAAAGTCGATATGCAAAAGATGAAACTGAT
GAATTTTTAAAACCAATAATTCTTTCGGATGAAGGACGTACAAAAGATGGTGATACCTTGATATTCTTCG
ATTATCGAGCTGATCGTATGCGAGAAATCACTGAATGCATGGGTATGGAACGATATAAGGATCTCAAATC
AGATATTAAACATCCGAAAAATATGCAAGTGATTGGAATGACGCAGTACAAGGCAGAATTTACATTCCCC
GCACTTTTCCCTCCAGAATCTCATAAAAATGTATTGGCAGAATGGTTATCTGTAAACGGAGTAACACAAT
TTCATTGTGCCGAAACTGAAAAATACGCGCACGTTACATTCTTCTTCAACGGAGGTGTAGAGAAGCAATT
TGAAAATGAAGAACGTTGTTTGGTGGCATCACCAAAAGTTGCTACTTATGATCTCGATCCGCCAATGAGT
TCAGCTGGAGTGGCTGATAAGATGATAGAACAGTTGGATCGAAAAGCACATGCATTTGTCATGTGTAATT
TTGCGCCTCCTGATATGGTTGGTCATACTGGTGTTTATGAAGCAGCTGTGAAAGCAGTTGAAGCAACTGA
TATCGCAATTGGACGGATATATGAAGCATGCAAGAAAAACGATTATATATTGATGGTAACTGCCGATCAT
GGCAATGCTGAAAAAATGATGGCACCAGATGGTAGCAAACATACTGCTCACACTTGCAATTTAGTTCCAT
TCACTTGCTCGTCAATGAAATTCAAATTTATGGACAAATTACCGGATCGAGAGATGGCTCTTTGCGATGT
TGCTCCAACAGTTTTAAAAGTTATGGGTCTGCCGTTGCCTCCTGAGATGACTGGAAAGCCAGTGGTTATT
GAAGTCCACCACCACCACCACCACCATCATCATCATTAATAAAAGCTTGCGGCCGCACTCGAGCACCACC
ACCACCACCACTGAGATCCGGCTGCTAACAAAGCCCGAAAGGAAGCTGAGTTGGCTGCTGCCACCGCTGA
GCAATAACTAGCATAACCCCTTGGGGCCTCTAAACGGGTCTTGAGGGGTTTTTTGCTGAAAGGAGGAACT
ATATCCGGAT
Features (pLannotate 1.2.2; 21 found; start..end, strand, type, name):
     12..440     +  rep_origin     f1 ori (sequence partly withheld): f1 bacteriophage origin of replication; arrow indicates direction of (+) strand synthesis
    493..597     +  promoter       AmpR promoter: bla
    598..1458    +  CDS            AmpR: β-lactamase; bla; confers resistance to ampicillin, carbenicillin, and related antibiotics
   1629..2217    +  rep_origin     ori: high-copy-number ColE1/pMB1/pBR322/pUC origin of replication
   2403..2542    -  misc_feature   bom: basis of mobility region from pBR322
   2644..2835    -  CDS            rop: Rop protein, which maintains plasmids at low copy number; rop
   2852..3232    +  CDS            YPB1_ECOLX: Protein predicted: Swiss-Prot protein existence level 4. From Escherichia coli.
   3304..3595    -  CDS            TcR (fragment): tetracycline efflux protein; tet; confers resistance to tetracycline
   3610..3631    -  protein_bind   CAP binding site: CAP binding activates transcription in the presence of cAMP. E. coli catabolite activator protein
   3644..4726    -  CDS            lacI: lac repressor; lacI; The lac repressor binds to the lac operator to inhibit transcription in E. coli. This inhibition can be relieved by adding lactose or isopropyl-β-D-thiogalactopyranoside (IPTG).
   4727..4804    -  promoter       lacI promoter: lacI
   4812..5091    -  CDS            TcR (fragment): tetracycline efflux protein; tet; confers resistance to tetracycline
   5113..5131    +  promoter       T7 promoter: promoter for bacteriophage T7 RNA polymerase
   5132..5156    +  protein_bind   lac operator: The lac repressor binds to the lac operator to inhibit transcription in E. coli. This inhibition can be relieved by adding lactose or isopropyl-β-D-thiogalactopyranoside (IPTG). lac repressor encoded by lacI
   5171..5193    +  RBS            RBS: efficient ribosome binding site from bacteriophage T7 gene 10 (Olins and Rangwala, 1989)
   5201..5233    +  CDS            T7 tag (gene 10 leader): leader peptide from bacteriophage T7 gene 10 promotes efficient translation in E. coli
   5243..6787    +  CDS            ipgm-1: GPMI_ONCVO - Experimental evidence at protein level: Swiss-Prot protein existence level 1. Catalyzes the interconversion of 2-phosphoglycerate and 3- phosphoglycerate. From Onchocerca volvulus.
   6787..6807    +  CDS            9xHis (fragment): 9xHis affinity tag
   6845..6862    +  CDS            9xHis (fragment): 9xHis affinity tag
   6872..6921    +  CDS            SET1 (fragment): solubility-enhancement tag derived from T7 phage gene 10B
   6929..6976    +  terminator     T7 terminator: transcription terminator for bacteriophage T7 RNA polymerase
