[The description below was written by a language model from this plasmid's Addgene catalogue record and pLannotate feature annotations shown in this document.]
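Description:
pET21a Di-iPGM is a bacterial expression plasmid built on the pET21a backbone for producing recombinant cofactor-independent (2,3-bisphosphoglycerate-independent) phosphoglycerate mutase from the filarial nematode Dirofilaria immitis, carrying a C-terminal His10 tag. The plasmid is about 7 kb and is propagated in E. coli under ampicillin selection through the β-lactamase gene. It replicates from a pBR322/ColE1-type origin accompanied by the bom region and rop gene, although the catalogue lists it as high copy. An f1 origin is also present, and the short tetracycline-resistance fragments in the annotation are backbone remnants rather than a functional marker.

The iPGM-His10 coding sequence was made synthetically and inserted between the BamHI and HindIII sites, both of which are retained. Transcription comes from a T7 promoter fused to a lac operator, followed by the T7 gene 10 ribosome binding site, and ends at the T7 terminator. The plasmid-borne lacI gene supplies repressor, so expression stays off until induction with IPTG in a host that provides T7 RNA polymerase. The annotation places the vector's T7 tag leader just upstream of the insert, so an N-terminal T7 tag fusion is plausible, though the record does not confirm the reading frame. The automated annotation labels the open reading frame by its closest database match, the Onchocerca volvulus orthologue, which reflects homology rather than the actual source species. A His-tag hit sits directly at the end of the enzyme coding sequence, and a second one further downstream probably corresponds to the vector's own His tag; whether it is translated is not stated. The purified protein, recoverable by metal affinity chromatography, was associated with structure-activity studies of ipglycermide binding to phosphoglycerate mutases.
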