Addgene plasmid #180241: pET21a Di-iPGM
Purpose: Bacterial expression plasmid for production of recombinant Dirofilaria immitis iPGM His10
Depositing lab: James Inglese. Depositing organization: National Center for Advancing Translational Sciences (NCATS). Publication: Structure-activity relationship of ipglycermide binding to phosphoglycerate mutases. Wiedmann M, Dranchak PK, Aitha M, Queme B, Collmus CD, Kashipathy MM, Kanter L, Lamy L, Rogers JM, Tao D, Battaile KP, Rai G, Lovell S, Suga H, Inglese J. J Biol Chem. 2021 Apr 1:100628. doi: 10.1016/j.jbc.2021.100628. PubMed 33812994.
Backbone
  Vector backbone: pET21a
  Backbone manufacturer: EMD Biosciences
  Backbone size w/o insert (bp): 5443
  Total vector size (bp): 7005
  Vector type: Bacterial Expression
Growth in bacteria
  Bacterial resistance: Ampicillin, 100 μg/mL
  Growth temperature: 37°C
  Growth strain: DH5alpha
  Copy number: High Copy
Gene/Insert
  Gene/Insert name: Dirofilaria immitis iPGM-10His (alt names: Di iPGM; D. immitis iPGM-10His; 2, 3-bisphosphoglycerate-independent phosphoglycerate mutase)
  Species: Dirofilaria immitis
  GenBank ID: HM595362.1
  Promoter: T7
  Tag / fusion protein: His (C terminal on insert)
  Cloning method: Restriction Enzyme; 5′ cloning site BamH1 (not destroyed); 3′ cloning site Hind3 (not destroyed)
  Sequencing primers: 5′ T7 promotor primer #69348-3; 3′ T7 terminator primer #69337-3
Terms and licenses: Academic/Nonprofit Terms; Industry Terms: Not Available to Industry
Depositor comments: Di-iPGM His10 was synthetized by BioBasic and cloned into pET21a using BamH1/Hind3 restriction sites
How to cite: pET21a Di-iPGM was a gift from James Inglese (Addgene plasmid # 180241 ; http://n2t.net/addgene:180241 ; RRID:Addgene_180241)
